Addgene plasmid #109136: pCAG-eGtACR1-mRuby2-ST
Purpose: Anion channelrhodopsin GtACR1 fused to ER export signal, mRuby2 and targeted to the neuronal soma and proximal dendrites
Depositing lab: Hillel Adesnik. Publication: Precise multimodal optical control of neural ensemble activity. Mardinly AR, Oldenburg IA, Pegard NC, Sridharan S, Lyall EH, Chesnov K, Brohawn SG, Waller L, Adesnik H. Nat Neurosci. 2018 Apr 30. pii: 10.1038/s41593-018-0139-8. doi: 10.1038/s41593-018-0139-8. PubMed 29713079.
Backbone
  Vector backbone: pCAGGS
  Backbone size w/o insert (bp): 5829
  Total vector size (bp): 7662
  Vector type: Mammalian Expression
Growth in bacteria
  Bacterial resistance: Ampicillin, 100 μg/mL
  Growth temperature: 37°C
  Growth strain: DH5alpha
  Copy number: High Copy
Gene/Insert
  Gene/Insert name: eGtACR1-mRuby2-ST
  Insert size (bp): 1833
  Promoter: CAG
  Cloning method: Ligation Independent Cloning
  Sequencing primers: 5′ Custom; 3′ WPRE_R
Terms and licenses: Academic/Nonprofit Terms; Industry Terms: Not Available to Industry
How to cite: pCAG-eGtACR1-mRuby2-ST was a gift from Hillel Adesnik (Addgene plasmid # 109136 ; http://n2t.net/addgene:109136 ; RRID:Addgene_109136)
