[The description below was written by a language model from this plasmid's Addgene catalogue record and pLannotate feature annotations shown in this document.]
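Description:
pCAG-eGtACR1-mRuby2-ST is a mammalian expression plasmid built on the pCAGGS backbone for delivering a soma-targeted inhibitory opsin to neurons. It is maintained in E. coli through a high-copy ColE1/pUC-type origin and selected with ampicillin via the β-lactamase gene and its native promoter. The catalogue lists a total size of 7,662 bp, while the sequenced record is slightly longer at 7,693 nt. Leftover backbone elements include a lac promoter/operator region, a T3 promoter, and an SV40 origin with an adjacent SV40 poly(A) signal.

Expression is driven by the CAG promoter, annotated here as its component parts: the CMV immediate-early enhancer, the chicken β-actin promoter and the chimeric β-actin/β-globin intron, which together give strong, broad expression in mammalian cells. The insert of about 1.8 kb encodes the anion-conducting channelrhodopsin GtACR1 fused to an ER export signal (the "e" in the name), the red fluorescent protein mRuby2, and a soma-targeting (ST) motif. The automated annotation does not label the opsin itself, which presumably lies in the unannotated stretch upstream of mRuby2. It does identify mRuby2 followed by a fragment of the rat Kv2.1 potassium channel (Kcnb1), which corresponds to the ST sequence that restricts the fusion to the soma and proximal dendrites. Downstream lie a short chimeric intron, a WPRE that enhances transcript stability and expression, and a bGH poly(A) signal, with the backbone's rabbit β-globin poly(A) further along.

The construct is intended for light-driven silencing of neurons with red fluorescent labelling. Somatic restriction of the opsin supports spatially precise optical suppression of individual cells within neural ensembles.
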