Features (pLannotate 1.2.2; 24 found; start..end, strand, type, name):
      5..384     +  enhancer       CMV enhancer: human cytomegalovirus immediate early enhancer
    386..661     +  promoter       chicken β-actin promoter: No description available
    662..1678    +  intron         chimeric intron: chimera between introns from chicken β-actin and rabbit β-globin
   1676..1732    +  CDS            HBB (fragment): HBB_LEPEU - Experimental evidence at protein level: Swiss-Prot protein existence level 1. Involved in oxygen transport from the lung to the various peripheral tissues. From Lepus europaeus (European hare).
   2637..3347    +  CDS            mRuby2: mRuby2 is a basic (constitutively fluorescent) red fluorescent protein published in 2012, derived from Entacmaea quadricolor. It has moderate acid sensitivity.
   3330..3551    +  CDS            Kcnb1 (fragment): KCNB1_RAT - Experimental evidence at protein level: Swiss-Prot protein existence level 1. Voltage-gated potassium channel that mediates transmembrane potassium transport in excitable membranes, primarily in the brain, but also in the pancreas and cardiovascular system. Contributes to the regulation of the action potential (AP) repolarization, duration and frequency of repetitive AP firing in neurons, muscle cells and endocrine cells and plays a role in homeostatic attenuation of electrical excitability throughout the brain (PubMed:10024359, PubMed:10618149, PubMed:12451110, PubMed:17379638, Pu
   3589..3721    +  intron         chimeric intron: chimera between introns from human β-globin and immunoglobulin heavy chain genes
   3730..4318    +  misc_feature   WPRE: woodchuck hepatitis virus posttranscriptional regulatory element
   4322..4338    +  misc_feature   MCS (fragment): pUC18/19 multiple cloning site
   4351..4462    +  polyA_signal   bGH poly(A) signal: bovine growth hormone polyadenylation signal
   4558..4576    -  promoter       T3 promoter: promoter for bacteriophage T3 RNA polymerase
   4635..4709    +  CDS            HBB (fragment): HBB_PONPY - Experimental evidence at transcript level: Swiss-Prot protein existence level 2. Involved in oxygen transport from the lung to the various peripheral tissues. From Pongo pygmaeus (Bornean orangutan).
   4780..4835    +  polyA_signal   β-globin poly(A) signal: rabbit β-globin polyadenylation signal (Gil and Proudfoot, 1987)
   5220..5236    -  protein_bind   lac operator: The lac repressor binds to the lac operator to inhibit transcription in E. coli. This inhibition can be relieved by adding lactose or isopropyl-β-D-thiogalactopyranoside (IPTG). lac repressor encoded by lacI
   5244..5274    -  promoter       lac promoter: promoter for the E. coli lac operon
   5289..5310    -  protein_bind   CAP binding site: CAP binding activates transcription in the presence of cAMP. E. coli catabolite activator protein
   5323..5362    -  CDS            lacI (fragment): lac repressor; lacI; The lac repressor binds to the lac operator to inhibit transcription in E. coli. This inhibition can be relieved by adding lactose or isopropyl-β-D-thiogalactopyranoside (IPTG).
   5369..5391    +  promoter       SV40 promoter (fragment): SV40 enhancer and early promoter
   5415..5550    +  rep_origin     SV40 ori: SV40 origin of replication
   5570..5704    +  polyA_signal   SV40 poly(A) signal: SV40 polyadenylation signal
   5706..5760    -  CDS            lacI (fragment): lac repressor; lacI; The lac repressor binds to the lac operator to inhibit transcription in E. coli. This inhibition can be relieved by adding lactose or isopropyl-β-D-thiogalactopyranoside (IPTG).
   5943..6531    -  rep_origin     ori: high-copy-number ColE1/pMB1/pBR322/pUC origin of replication
   6702..7562    -  CDS            AmpR: β-lactamase; bla; confers resistance to ampicillin, carbenicillin, and related antibiotics
   7563..7667    -  promoter       AmpR promoter: bla
>Addgene plasmid #109136 | pCAG-eGtACR1-mRuby2-ST | addgene full sequence | sequence record 213663 | Addgene NGS Result
GGTCGACATTGATTATTGACTAGTTATTAATAGTAATCAATTACGGGGTCATTAGTTCATAGCCCATATA
TGGAGTTCCGCGTTACATAACTTACGGTAAATGGCCCGCCTGGCTGACCGCCCAACGACCCCCGCCCATT
GACGTCAATAATGACGTATGTTCCCATAGTAACGCCAATAGGGACTTTCCATTGACGTCAATGGGTGGAG
TATTTACGGTAAACTGCCCACTTGGCAGTACATCAAGTGTATCATATGCCAAGTACGCCCCCTATTGACG
TCAATGACGGTAAATGGCCCGCCTGGCATTATGCCCAGTACATGACCTTATGGGACTTTCCTACTTGGCA
GTACATCTACGTATTAGTCATCGCTATTACCATGGTCGAGGTGAGCCCCACGTTCTGCTTCACTCTCCCC
ATCTCCCCCCCCTCCCCACCCCCAATTTTGTATTTATTTATTTTTTAATTATTTTGTGCAGCGATGGGGG
CGGGGGGGGGGGGGGCGCGCGCCAGGCGGGGCGGGGGGGGGGGGGGGGGGGGGGGGGGGGRGGCGGAGAG
GTGCGGCGGCAGCCAATCAGAGCGGCGCGCTCCGAAAGTTTCCTTTTATGGCGAGGCGGCGGCGGCGGCG
GCCCTATAAAAAGCGAAGCGCGCGGCGGGCGGGAGTCGCTGCGCGCTGCCTTCGCCCCGTGCCCCGCTCC
GCCGCCGCCTCGCGCCGCCCGCCCCGGCTCTGACTGACCGCGTTACTCCCACAGGTGAGCGGGCGGGACG
GCCCTTCTCCTCCGGGCTGTAATTAGCGCTTGGTTTAATGACGGCTTGTTTCTTTTCTGTGGCTGCGTGA
AAGCCTTGAGGGGCTCCGGGAGGGCCCTTTGTGCGGGGGGAGCGGCTCGGGGGGTGCGTGCGTGTGTGTG
TGCGTGGGGAGCGCCGCGTGCGGCTCCGCGCTGCCCGGCGGCTGTGAGCGCTGCGGGCGCGGCGCGGGGC
TTTGTGCGCTCCGCAGTGTGCGCGAGGGGAGCGCGGCCGGGGGCGGTGCCCCGCGGTGCGGGGGGGGCTG
CGAGGGGAACAAAGGCTGCGTGCGGGGTGTGTGCGTGGGGGGGTGAGCAGGGGGTGTGGGCGCGTCGGTC
GGGCTGCAACCCCCCCTGCACCCCCCTCCCCGAGTTGCTGAGCACGGCCCGGCTTCGGGTGCGGGGCTCC
GTACGGGGCGTGGCGCGGGGCTCGCCGTGCCGGGCGGGGGGTGGCGGCAGGTGGGGGTGCCGGGCGGGGC
GGGGCCGCCTCGGGCCGGGGAGGGCTCGGGGGAGGGGCGCGGCGGCCCCCGGAGCGCCGGCGGCTGTCGA
GGCGCGGCGAGCCGCAGCCATTGCCTTTTATGGTAATCGTGCGAGAGGGCGCAGGGACTTCCTTTGTCCC
AAATCTGTGCGGAGCCGAAATCTGGGAGGCGCCGCCGCACCCCCTCTAGCGGGCGCGGGGCGAAGCGGTG
CGGCGCCGGCAGGAAGGAAATGGGCGGGGAGGGCCTTCGTGCGTCGCCGCGCCGCCGTCCCCTTCTCCCT
CTCCAGCCTCGGGGCTGTCCGCGGGGGGACGGCTGCCTTCGGGGGGGACGGGGCAGGGCGGGGTTCGGCT
TCTGGCGTGTGACCGGCGGCTCTAGAGCCTCTGCTAACCATGTTCATGCCTTCTTCTTTTTCCTACAGCT
CCTGGGCAACGTGCTGGTTATTGTGCTGTCTCATCATTTTGGCAAAGAATTCGGTACCCTCCATGAGCAG
CATCACCTGTGATCCCGCCATCTACGGCGAATGGAGCAGGGAGAACCAGTTCTGCGTGGAGAAGAGCCTG
ATCACCCTGGACGGCATCAAGTACGTCCAGCTGGTGATGGCCGTCGTGAGCGCCTGTCAGGTGTTCTTCA
TGGTGACCAGAGCCCCCAAGGTGCCCTGGGAAGCCATCTACCTGCCCACCACCGAGATGATCACCTATTC
CCTGGCCTTCACCGGAAACGGCTACATCAGAGTGGCCAATGGCAAGTACCTGCCCTGGGCCAGAATGGCC
AGCTGGCTGTGCACCTGCCCTATCATGCTGGGCCTGGTGAGCAATATGGCCCTCGTGAAGTACAAGAGCA
TCCCCCTCAACCCTATGATGATCGCCGCCTCCAGCATCTGCACCGTGTTCGGCATCACCGCCTCCGTGGT
GCTAGACCCGCTGCACGTGTGGCTGTACTGTTTCATCAGCAGCATCTTCTTCATCTTCGAGATGGTGGTG
GCCTTCGCCATTTTCGCCATTACCATCCACGATTTCCAGACCATCGGCTCCCCCATGTCCCTGAAGGTGG
TGGAGAGGCTGAAGCTGATGAGGATCGTGTTCTACGTGAGCTGGATGGCCTACCCTATCCTGTGGAGCTT
CTCCAGCACCGGCGCCTGCATCATGAGCGAGAACACCAGCAGCGTGCTGTACCTGCTGGGCGACGCTCTG
TGCAAGAACACCTACGGCATCCTGCTGTGGGCTACAACCTGGGGCCTGCTGAACGGCAAGTGGGACAGGG
ATTACGTGAAGGGCAGGAACGTGGACGGCACCCTGATGCCTGAGTACGAGCAGGACCTGGAGAAGGGCAA
CACCGAGAGGTACGAGGACGCCAGAGCCGGCGAGACCGCACCGGTAATGGTGTCTAAGGGCGAAGAGCTG
ATCAAGGAAAATATGCGTATGAAGGTGGTCATGGAAGGTTCGGTCAACGGCCACCAATTCAAATGCACAG
GTGAAGGAGAAGGCAATCCGTACATGGGAACTCAAACCATGAGGATCAAAGTCATCGAGGGAGGACCCCT
GCCATTTGCCTTTGACATTCTTGCCACGTCGTTCATGTATGGCAGCCGTACTTTTATCAAGTACCCGAAA
GGCATTCCTGATTTCTTTAAACAGTCCTTTCCTGAGGGTTTTACTTGGGAAAGAGTTACGAGATACGAAG
ATGGTGGAGTCGTCACCGTCATGCAGGACACCAGCCTTGAGGATGGCTGTCTCGTTTACCACGTCCAAGT
CAGAGGGGTAAACTTTCCCTCCAATGGTCCCGTGATGCAGAAGAAGACCAAGGGTTGGGAGCCTAATACA
GAGATGATGTATCCAGCAGATGGTGGTCTGAGGGGATACACTCATATGGCACTGAAAGTTGATGGTGGTG
GCCATCTGTCTTGCTCTTTCGTAACAACTTACAGGTCAAAAAAGACCGTCGGGAACATCAAGATGCCCGG
TATCCATGCCGTTGATCACCGCCTGGAAAGGTTAGAGGAAAGTGACAATGAAATGTTCGTAGTACAACGC
GAACACGCAGTTGCCAAGTTCGCCGGGCTTGGTGGTGGGATGGACGAGCTGTACAAGGCCCTAGAGCAGT
CCCAGCCCATCCTCAACACCAAGGAGATGGCCCCGCAGAGCAAGCCTCCAGAGGAGCTGGAGATGAGCAG
CATGCCCAGCCCCGTGGCCCCTCTGCCCGCACGCACGGAGGGCGTCATCGACATGCGGAGCATGTCCAGC
ATTGACAGCTTCATCAGCTGTGCCACGGACTTCCCTGAAGCCACCAGATTCTTCTGCTACGAGAACGAGG
TGTAACTCGAGGCCGCAGGTAAGTATCAAGGTTACAAGACAGGTTTAAGGAGACCAATAGAAACTGGGCT
TGTCGAGACAGAGAAGACTCTTGCGTTTCTGATAGGCACCTATTGGTCTTACTGACATCCACTTTGCCTT
TCTCTCCACAGGTGTCGACAATCAACCTCTGGATTACAAAATTTGTGAAAGATTGACTGGTATTCTTAAC
TATGTTGCTCCTTTTACGCTATGTGGATACGCTGCTTTAATGCCTTTGTATCATGCTATTGCTTCCCGTA
TGGCTTTCATTTTCTCCTCCTTGTATAAATCCTGGTTGCTGTCTCTTTATGAGGAGTTGTGGCCCGTTGT
CAGGCAACGTGGCGTGGTGTGCACTGTGTTTGCTGACGCAACCCCCACTGGTTGGGGCATTGCCACCACC
TGTCAGCTCCTTTCCGGGACTTTCGCTTTCCCCCTCCCTATTGCCACGGCGGAACTCATCGCCGCCTGCC
TTGCCCGCTGCTGGACAGGGGCTCGGCTGTTGGGCACTGACAATTCCGTGGTGTTGTCGGGGAAGCTGAC
GTCCTTTCCATGGCTGCTCGCCTGTGTTGCCACCTGGATTCTGCGCGGGACGTCCTTCTGCTACGTCCCT
TCGGCCCTCAATCCAGCGGACCTTCCTTCCCGCGGCCTGCTGCCGGCTCTGCGGCCTCTTCCGCGTCTTC
GCCTTCGCCCTCAGACGAGTCGGATCTCCCTTTGGGCCGCCTCCCCGCCTGGAATTCGAGCTCGGTACGA
TCAGCCTCGACTGTGCCTTCTAGTTGCCAGCCATCTGTTGTTTGCCCCTCCCCCGTGCCTTCCTTGACCC
TGGAAGGTGCCACTCCCACTGTCCTTTCCTAATAAAATGAGGAAATTGCATCGCATTGTCTGAGTAGGTG
TCATTCTATTCTGGGGGGTGGGGTGGGGCAGGACAGCAAGGGGGAGGATTGGGAAGACAATAGCCCAGCT
TTTGTTCCCTTTAGTGAGGGTTAATTGCGCGCTTGGCGTAATCATGGTCATAGCTGTTTCCTGTGTGAAA
TTGTTATCCGCTAATTCACTCCTCAGGTGCAGGCTGCCTATCAGAAGGTGGTGGCTGGTGTGGCCAATGC
CCTGGCTCACAAATACCACTGAGATCTTTTTCCCTCTGCCAAAAATTATGGGGACATCATGAAGCCCCTT
GAGCATCTGACTTCTGGCTAATAAAGGAAATTTATTTTCATTGCAATAGTGTGTTGGAATTTTTTGTGTC
TCTCACTCGGAAGGACATATGGGAGGGCAAATCATTTAAAACATCAGAATGAGTATTTGGTTTAGAGTTT
GGCAACATATGCCCATATGCTGGCTGCCATGAACAAAGGTTGGCTATAAAGAGGTCATCAGTATATGAAA
CAGCCCCCTGCTGTCCATTCCTTATTCCATAGAAAAGCCTTGACTTGAGGTTAGATTTTTTTTATATTTT
GTTTTGTGTTATTTTTTTCTTTAACATCCCTAAAATTTTCCTTACATGTTTTACTAGCCAGATTTTTCCT
CCTCTCCTGACTACTCCCAGTCATAGCTGTCCCTCTTCTCTTATGGAGATCCCTCGACCTGCAGCCCAAG
CTTGGCGTAATCATGGTCATAGCTGTTTCCTGTGTGAAATTGTTATCCGCTCACAATTCCACACAACATA
CGAGCCGGAAGCATAAAGTGTAAAGCCTGGGGTGCCTAATGAGTGAGCTAACTCACATTAATTGCGTTGC
GCTCACTGCCCGCTTTCCAGTCGGGAAACCTGTCGTGCCAGCGGATCCGCATCTCAATTAGTCAGCAACC
ATAGTCCCGCCCCTAACTCCGCCCATCCCGCCCCTAACTCCGCCCAGTTCCGCCCATTCTCCGCCCCATG
GCTGACTAATTTTTTTTATTTATGCAGAGGCCGAGGCCGCCTCGGCCTCTGAGCTATTCCAGAAGTAGTG
AGGAGGCTTTTTTGGAGGCCTAGGCTTTTGCAAAAAGCTAACTTGTTTATTGCAGCTTATAATGGTTACA
AATAAAGCAATAGCATCACAAATTTCACAAATAAAGCATTTTTTTCACTGCATTCTAGTTGTGGTTTGTC
CAAACTCATCAATGTATCTTATCATGTCTGGATCCGCTGCATTAATGAATCGGCCAACGCGCGGGGAGAG
GCGGTTTGCGTATTGGGCGCTCTTCCGCTTCCTCGCTCACTGACTCGCTGCGCTCGGTCGTTCGGCTGCG
GCGAGCGGTATCAGCTCACTCAAAGGCGGTAATACGGTTATCCACAGAATCAGGGGATAACGCAGGAAAG
AACATGTGAGCAAAAGGCCAGCAAAAGGCCAGGAACCGTAAAAAGGCCGCGTTGCTGGCGTTTTTCCATA
GGCTCCGCCCCCCTGACGAGCATCACAAAAATCGACGCTCAAGTCAGAGGTGGCGAAACCCGACAGGACT
ATAAAGATACCAGGCGTTTCCCCCTGGAAGCTCCCTCGTGCGCTCTCCTGTTCCGACCCTGCCGCTTACC
GGATACCTGTCCGCCTTTCTCCCTTCGGGAAGCGTGGCGCTTTCTCATAGCTCACGCTGTAGGTATCTCA
GTTCGGTGTAGGTCGTTCGCTCCAAGCTGGGCTGTGTGCACGAACCCCCCGTTCAGCCCGACCGCTGCGC
CTTATCCGGTAACTATCGTCTTGAGTCCAACCCGGTAAGACACGACTTATCGCCACTGGCAGCAGCCACT
GGTAACAGGATTAGCAGAGCGAGGTATGTAGGCGGTGCTACAGAGTTCTTGAAGTGGTGGCCTAACTACG
GCTACACTAGAAGAACAGTATTTGGTATCTGCGCTCTGCTGAAGCCAGTTACCTTCGGAAAAAGAGTTGG
TAGCTCTTGATCCGGCAAACAAACCACCGCTGGTAGCGGTGGTTTTTTTGTTTGCAAGCAGCAGATTACG
CGCAGAAAAAAAGGATCTCAAGAAGATCCTTTGATCTTTTCTACGGGGTCTGACGCTCAGTGGAACGAAA
ACTCACGTTAAGGGATTTTGGTCATGAGATTATCAAAAAGGATCTTCACCTAGATCCTTTTAAATTAAAA
ATGAAGTTTTAAATCAATCTAAAGTATATATGAGTAAACTTGGTCTGACAGTTACCAATGCTTAATCAGT
GAGGCACCTATCTCAGCGATCTGTCTATTTCGTTCATCCATAGTTGCCTGACTCCCCGTCGTGTAGATAA
CTACGATACGGGAGGGCTTACCATCTGGCCCCAGTGCTGCAATGATACCGCGAGACCCACGCTCACCGGC
TCCAGATTTATCAGCAATAAACCAGCCAGCCGGAAGGGCCGAGCGCAGAAGTGGTCCTGCAACTTTATCC
GCCTCCATCCAGTCTATTAATTGTTGCCGGGAAGCTAGAGTAAGTAGTTCGCCAGTTAATAGTTTGCGCA
ACGTTGTTGCCATTGCTACAGGCATCGTGGTGTCACGCTCGTCGTTTGGTATGGCTTCATTCAGCTCCGG
TTCCCAACGATCAAGGCGAGTTACATGATCCCCCATGTTGTGCAAAAAAGCGGTTAGCTCCTTCGGTCCT
CCGATCGTTGTCAGAAGTAAGTTGGCCGCAGTGTTATCACTCATGGTTATGGCAGCACTGCATAATTCTC
TTACTGTCATGCCATCCGTAAGATGCTTTTCTGTGACTGGTGAGTACTCAACCAAGTCATTCTGAGAATA
GTGTATGCGGCGACCGAGTTGCTCTTGCCCGGCGTCAATACGGGATAATACCGCGCCACATAGCAGAACT
TTAAAAGTGCTCATCATTGGAAAACGTTCTTCGGGGCGAAAACTCTCAAGGATCTTACCGCTGTTGAGAT
CCAGTTCGATGTAACCCACTCGTGCACCCAACTGATCTTCAGCATCTTTTACTTTCACCAGCGTTTCTGG
GTGAGCAAAAACAGGAAGGCAAAATGCCGCAAAAAAGGGAATAAGGGCGACACGGAAATGTTGAATACTC
ATACTCTTCCTTTTTCAATATTATTGAAGCATTTATCAGGGTTATTGTCTCATGAGCGGATACATATTTG
AATGTATTTAGAAAAATAAACAAATAGGGGTTCCGCGCACATTTCCCCGAAAAGTGCCACCTG
