>Addgene plasmid #109136 | pCAG-eGtACR1-mRuby2-ST | depositor partial sequence | sequence record 211239 | pCAG-eGtACR1-mRuby2-ST sequence 1833 bps
ATGAGCAGCATCACCTGTGATCCCGCCATCTACGGCGAATGGAGCAGGGAGAACCAGTTCTGCGTGGAGA
AGAGCCTGATCACCCTGGACGGCATCAAGTACGTCCAGCTGGTGATGGCCGTCGTGAGCGCCTGTCAGGT
GTTCTTCATGGTGACCAGAGCCCCCAAGGTGCCCTGGGAAGCCATCTACCTGCCCACCACCGAGATGATC
ACCTATTCCCTGGCCTTCACCGGAAACGGCTACATCAGAGTGGCCAATGGCAAGTACCTGCCCTGGGCCA
GAATGGCCAGCTGGCTGTGCACCTGCCCTATCATGCTGGGCCTGGTGAGCAATATGGCCCTCGTGAAGTA
CAAGAGCATCCCCCTCAACCCTATGATGATCGCCGCCTCCAGCATCTGCACCGTGTTCGGCATCACCGCC
TCCGTGGTGCTAGACCCGCTGCACGTGTGGCTGTACTGTTTCATCAGCAGCATCTTCTTCATCTTCGAGA
TGGTGGTGGCCTTCGCCATTTTCGCCATTACCATCCACGATTTCCAGACCATCGGCTCCCCCATGTCCCT
GAAGGTGGTGGAGAGGCTGAAGCTGATGAGGATCGTGTTCTACGTGAGCTGGATGGCCTACCCTATCCTG
TGGAGCTTCTCCAGCACCGGCGCCTGCATCATGAGCGAGAACACCAGCAGCGTGCTGTACCTGCTGGGCG
ACGCTCTGTGCAAGAACACCTACGGCATCCTGCTGTGGGCTACAACCTGGGGCCTGCTGAACGGCAAGTG
GGACAGGGATTACGTGAAGGGCAGGAACGTGGACGGCACCCTGATGCCTGAGTACGAGCAGGACCTGGAG
AAGGGCAACACCGAGAGGTACGAGGACGCCAGAGCCGGCGAGACCGCACCGGTAATGGTGTCTAAGGGCG
AAGAGCTGATCAAGGAAAATATGCGTATGAAGGTGGTCATGGAAGGTTCGGTCAACGGCCACCAATTCAA
ATGCACAGGTGAAGGAGAAGGCAATCCGTACATGGGAACTCAAACCATGAGGATCAAAGTCATCGAGGGA
GGACCCCTGCCATTTGCCTTTGACATTCTTGCCACGTCGTTCATGTATGGCAGCCGTACTTTTATCAAGT
ACCCGAAAGGCATTCCTGATTTCTTTAAACAGTCCTTTCCTGAGGGTTTTACTTGGGAAAGAGTTACGAG
ATACGAAGATGGTGGAGTCGTCACCGTCATGCAGGACACCAGCCTTGAGGATGGCTGTCTCGTTTACCAC
GTCCAAGTCAGAGGGGTAAACTTTCCCTCCAATGGTCCCGTGATGCAGAAGAAGACCAAGGGTTGGGAGC
CTAATACAGAGATGATGTATCCAGCAGATGGTGGTCTGAGGGGATACACTCATATGGCACTGAAAGTTGA
TGGTGGTGGCCATCTGTCTTGCTCTTTCGTAACAACTTACAGGTCAAAAAAGACCGTCGGGAACATCAAG
ATGCCCGGTATCCATGCCGTTGATCACCGCCTGGAAAGGTTAGAGGAAAGTGACAATGAAATGTTCGTAG
TACAACGCGAACACGCAGTTGCCAAGTTCGCCGGGCTTGGTGGTGGGATGGACGAGCTGTACAAGGCCCT
AGAGCAGTCCCAGCCCATCCTCAACACCAAGGAGATGGCCCCGCAGAGCAAGCCTCCAGAGGAGCTGGAG
ATGAGCAGCATGCCCAGCCCCGTGGCCCCTCTGCCCGCACGCACGGAGGGCGTCATCGACATGCGGAGCA
TGTCCAGCATTGACAGCTTCATCAGCTGTGCCACGGACTTCCCTGAAGCCACCAGATTCTTCTGCTACGA
GAACGAGGTGTAA
